>Addgene plasmid #149219 | pGBW-m4046683 | addgene full sequence | sequence record 298481 | Ginkgo NGS Result
GCGGCCGCTTGCTATATTGAAGTACGGATTAGAAGCCGCCGAGCGGGCGACAGCCCTCCGACGGAAGACT
CTCCTCCGTGCGTCCTCGTCTTCACCGGTCGCGTTCCTGAAACGCAGATGTGCCTCGCGCCGCACTGCTC
CGAACAATAAAGATTCTACAATACTAGCTTTTATGGTTATGAAGAGGAAAAATTGGCAGTAACCTGGCCC
CACAAACCTTCAAATTAACGAATCAAATTAACAACCATAGGATGATAATGCGATTAGTTTTTTAGCCTTA
TTTCTGGGGTAATTAATCAGCGAAGCGATGATTTTTGATCTATTAACAGATATATAAATGGAAAAGCTGC
ATAACCACTTTAACTAATACTTTCAACATTTTCAGTTTGTATTACTTCTTATTCAAATGTCATAAAAGTA
TCAACAAAAAATTGTTAATATACCTCTATACTTTAACGTCAAGGAGAAAAAACTATAATGGGCTATATAA
ACGTTTTCGCTTTTCCGTTTACGATATATAGTCTACTCTTGTGCAGAATGAATTCTCGTAACTACATAGC
ACAAGTAGATGTAGTTAACTTTAATCTCACATAAACAGGCCCCTTTTCCTTTGTCGATATCATGTAATTA
GTTATGTCACGCTTACATTCACGCCCTCCTCCCACATCCGCTCTAACCGAAAAGGAAGGAGTTAGACAAC
CTGAAGTCTAGGTCCCTATTTATTTTTTTTAATAGTTATGTTAGTATTAAGAACGTTATTTATATTTCAA
ATTTTTCTTTTTTTTCTGTACAAAGCGGCCGCCGAACCACTAGTGCACTGCAGTACACGGTTTCCTTGAA
ATTTTTTTGATTCGGTAATCTCCGAACAGAAGGAAGAACGAAGGAAGGAGCACAGACTTAGATTGGTATA
TATACGCATATGTAGTGTTGAAGAAACATGAAATTGCCCAGTATTCTTAACCCAACTGCACAGAACAAAA
ACGTGCAGGAAACGAAGATAAATCATGTCGAAAGCTACATATAAGGAACGTGCTGCTACTCATCCTAGTC
CTGTTGCTGCCAAGCTATTTAATATCATGCACGAAAAGCAAACAAACTTGTGTGCTTCATTGGATGTTCG
TACCACCAAGGAATTACTGGAGTTAGTTGAAGCATTAGGTCCCAAAATTTGTTTACTAAAAACACATGTG
GATATCTTGACTGATTTTTCCATGGAGGGCACAGTTAAGCCGCTAAAGGCATTATCCGCCAAGTACAATT
TTTTACTCTTCGAGGACAGAAAATTTGCTGACATTGGTAATACAGTCAAATTGCAGTACTCTGCGGGTGT
ATACAGAATAGCAGAATGGGCAGACATTACGAATGCACACGGTGTGGTGGGCCCAGGTATTGTTAGCGGT
TTGAAGCAGGCGGCAGAAGAAGTAACAAAGGAACCTAGAGGCCTTTTGATGTTAGCAGAATTGTCATGCA
AGGGCTCCCTATCTACTGGAGAATATACTAAGGGTACTGTTGACATTGCGAAGAGCGACAAAGATTTTGT
TATCGGCTTTATTGCTCAAAGAGACATGGGTGGAAGAGATGAAGGTTACGATTGGTTGATTATGACACCC
GGTGTGGGTTTAGATGACAAGGGAGATGCATTGGGTCAACAGTATAGAACCGTGGATGATGTGGTTTCTA
CAGGATCTGACATTATTATTGTTGGAAGAGGACTATTTGCAAAGGGAAGGGATGCTAAGGTAGAGGGTGA
ACGTTACAGAAAAGCAGGCTGGGAAGCATATTTGAGAAGATGCGGCCAGCAAAACTAAAAAACTGTATTA
TAAGTAAATGCATGTATACTAAACTCACAAATTAGAGCTTCAATTTAATTATATCAGTTATTACCCGAGT
AACGAAGCATCTGTGCTTCATTTTGTAGAACAAAAATGCAACGCGAGAGCGCTAATTTTTCAAACAAAGA
ATCTGAGCTGCATTTTTACAGAACAGAAATGCAACGCGAAAGCGCTATTTTACCAACGAAGAATCTGTGC
TTCATTTTTGTAAAACAAAAATGCAACGCGAGAGCGCTAATTTTTCAAACAAAGAATCTGAGCTGCATTT
TTACAGAACAGAAATGCAACGCGAGAGCGCTATTTTACCAACAAAGAATCTATACTTCTTTTTTGTTCTA
CAAAAATGCATCCCGAGAGCGCTATTTTTCTAACAAAGCATCTTAGATTACTTTTTTTCTCCTTTGTGCG
CTCTATAATGCAGTCTCTTGATAACTTTTTGCACTGTAGGTCCGTTAAGGTTAGAAGAAGGCTACTTTGG
TGTCTATTTTCTCTTCCATAAAAAAAGCCTGACTCCACTTCCCGCGTTTACTGATTACTAGCGAAGCTGC
GGGTGCATTTTTTCAAGATAAAGGCATCCCCGATTATATTCTATACCGATGTGGATTGCGCATACTTTGT
GAACAGAAAGTGATAGCGTTGATGATTCTTCATTGGTCAGAAAATTATGAACGGTTTCTTCTATTTTGTC
TCTATATACTACGTATAGGAAATGTTTACATTTTCGTATTGTTTTCGATTCACTCTATGAATAGTTCTTA
CTACAATTTTTTTGTCTAAAGAGTAATACTAGAGATAAACATAAAAAATGTAGAGGTCGAGTTTAGATGC
AAGTTCAAGGAGCGAAAGGTGGATGGGTAGGTTATATAGGGATATAGCACAGAGATATATAGCAAAGAGA
TACTTTTGAGCAATGTTTGTGGAAGCGGTATTCGCAATATTTTAGTAGCTCGTTACAGTCCGGTGCGTTT
TTGGTTTTTTGAAAGTGCGTCATCAGAGCGCTTTTGGTTTTCAAAAGCGCTCTGAAGTTCCTATACTTTC
TAGCTAGAGAATAGGAACTTCCCGAGCGGCCGCGTGTTACAAGCTTGACTCCAGCGTAACTGGACTGCAA
TCAACTCACTGGCTCACCTTCACGGGTGGGCCTTTCTTCGGTAGAAAATCAAAGGATCTTCTTGAGATCC
TTTTTTTCTGCGCGTAATCTGCTGCTTGCAAACAAAAAAACCACCGCTACCAGCGGTGGTTTGTTTGCCG
GATCAAGAGCTACCAACTCTTTTTCCGAGGTAACTGGCTTCAGCAGAGCGCAGATACCAAATACTGTTCT
TCTAGTGTAGCCGTAGTTAGGCCACCACTTCAAGAACTCTGTAGCACCGCCTACATACCTCGCTCTGCTA
ATCCTGTTACCAGTGGCTGCTGCCAGTGGCGATAAGTCGTGTCTTACCGGGTTGGACTCAAGACGATAGT
TACCGGATAAGGCGCAGCGGTCGGGCTGAACGGGGGGTTCGTGCACACAGCCCAGCTTGGAGCGAACGAC
CTACACCGAACTGAGATACCTACAGCGTGAGCTATGAGAAAGCGCCACGCTTCCCGAAGGGAGAAAGGCG
GACAGGTATCCGGTAAGCGGCAGGGTCGGAACAGGAGAGCGCACGAGGGAGCTTCCAGGGGTAAACGCCT
GGTATCTTTATAGTCCTGTCGGGTTTCGCCACCTCTGACTTGAGCATCGATTTTTGTGATGCTCGTCAGG
GGGGCGGAGCCTATGGAAAAACGCCAGCAACGCAGAAAGGCCCACCCGAAGGTGAGCCAGGTGATTACAT
TTGGGCCCTCATCAGAGGTTTTCACCGTCATCACCGAAACGCGCGAGGCAGCTGCGGTAAAGCTCATCAG
CGTGGTCGTGAAGCGATTCACAGATGTCTGCCTGTTCATCCGCGTCCAGCTCGTTGAGTTTCTCCAGAAG
CGTTAATGTCTGGCTTCTGATAAAGCGGGCCATGTTAAGGGCGGTTTTTTCCTGTTTGGTCACTTACCAA
TGCTTAATCAGTGAGGCACCTATCTCAGCGATCTGTCTATTTCGTTCATCCATAGTTGCCTGACTCCCCG
TCGTGTAGATAACTACGATGCGGGAGGGCTTACCATCTGGCCCCAGTGCTGCAATGATACCGCGAGACCC
ACGCTCACCGGCTCCAGATTTATCAGCAATAAACCAGCCAGCCGGGAGGGCCGAGCGCAGAAGTGATCCT
GCAACTTTATCCGCCTCCATCCAGTCTATTAATTGTTGCCGGGAAGCTAGAGTAAGTAGTTCGCCAGTTA
ATAGTTTGCGCAACGTTGTTGCCATTGCTACAGGCATCGTGGTGTCACGCTCGTCGTTTGGTATGGCTTC
ATTCAGCTCCGGTTCCCAACGATCAAGGCGAGTTACATGATCCCCCATGTTGTGCAAAAAAGCGGTTAGC
TCCTTCGGTCCTCCGATCGTTGCCAGAAGTAAGTTGGCCGCAGTGTTATCACTCATGGTTATGGCAGCAC
TGCATAATTCTCTTACTGTCATGCCATCCGTGAGATGCTTTTCTGTGACTGGTGAGTACTCAACCAAGTC
ATTCTGAGAATAGTGTATGCGGCGACCGAGTTGCTCTTGCCCGGCGTCAATACGGGATAATACCGCGCCA
CATAGCAGAACTTTAAAAGTGCTCATCATTGGAAAACGTTCTTCGGGGCGTAAACTCTCAAGGATCTTAC
CGCTGTTGAGATCCAGTTCGATGTAACCCACTCGTGCACCCAACTGATCTTCAGCATCTTTTACTTTCAC
CAGCGTTTCTGGGTGAGCAAAAACAGGAAGGCAAAATGCCGCAAAAAAGGGAATAAGGGCGACACGGAAA
TGTTGAATACTCATTTTAGCTTCCTTAGCTCCTGAAAATCTCGATAACTCAAAAAATACGCCCGGTAGTG
ATCTTATTTCATTATGGTGAAAGTTGGAACCTCTTACGTGCCGATCAAGTCAAAAGCCTCCGGTCGGAGG
CTTTTGACTTTCTGCTATGGAGGTCAGGTATGATTTAAATGGTCAGTTAGA
Features (pLannotate 1.2.2; 13 found; start..end, strand, type, name):
     25..466     +  promoter       GAL1 promoter: S. cerevisiae GAL1; inducible promoter, regulated by Gal4
    522..581     +  ncRNA          Corona pk3: Accession: RF00165 - Coronavirus 3' UTR pseudoknot
    620..792     +  terminator     CYC1 terminator (fragment): S. cerevisiae CYC1; transcription terminator for CYC1
    828..1004    +  promoter       URA3 promoter (fragment): S. cerevisiae URA3
   1005..1808    +  CDS            URA3: orotidine-5'-phosphate decarboxylase, required for uracil biosynthesis; S. cerevisiae URA3; yeast auxotrophic marker, counterselectable with 5-fluoroorotic acid (5-FOA)
   1891..2873    -  rep_origin     2μ ori: yeast 2μ plasmid origin of replication
   2951..2980    +  terminator     T3Te terminator: phage T3 early transcription terminator
   3002..3589    +  rep_origin     ori: high-copy-number ColE1/pMB1/pBR322/pUC origin of replication
   3601..3628    -  terminator     T7Te terminator: phage T7 early transcription terminator
   3652..3843    -  CDS            rop: Rop protein, which maintains plasmids at low copy number; rop
   3844..4704    -  CDS            AmpR: β-lactamase; bla; confers resistance to ampicillin, carbenicillin, and related antibiotics
   4705..4807    -  promoter       cat promoter: promoter of the E. coli cat gene encoding chloramphenicol acetyltransferase
   4808..4839    -  terminator     tonB terminator: bidirectional E. coli tonB-P14 transcription terminator
