[The description below was written by a language model from this plasmid's Addgene catalogue record and pLannotate feature annotations shown in this document.]
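Description:
pGBW-m4046683 is an episomal yeast expression plasmid built to produce the SARS-CoV-2 ORF10 protein in Saccharomyces cerevisiae. It is an E. coli–yeast shuttle vector. In bacteria it replicates from a ColE1/pUC-type origin, is catalogued as high copy, and is selected with ampicillin through a β-lactamase gene that the annotation places downstream of a cat promoter. In yeast it is maintained by the 2μ origin, which supports multicopy replication, and is selected by uracil prototrophy through a URA3 cassette with its own promoter. URA3 can also be counterselected with 5-FOA. Short phage T3 and T7 early terminators and a tonB terminator flank the bacterial modules, presumably insulating them from read-through transcription. A rop annotation also appears next to AmpR, which sits oddly with the high-copy designation.

The payload is a wild-type ORF10 coding sequence of about 110 bp, made by gene synthesis. It lies between the galactose-inducible, Gal4-regulated GAL1 promoter and a CYC1 terminator fragment, so expression can be switched on by changing the carbon source. The automated feature table does not label the ORF10 reading frame itself. Instead it marks part of the region between promoter and terminator as a coronavirus 3′ UTR pseudoknot, which is consistent with ORF10 lying near the 3′ end of the viral genome where that RNA element overlaps. No epitope tags or reporters are recorded.

The sequenced record is 4,881 nt, noticeably more than the listed backbone and insert sizes combined. The depositor also notes that the sequencing used for quality control may not cover the whole plasmid. The construct suits inducible expression of this small viral accessory protein in yeast, but the record does not describe specific applications.
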