Addgene plasmid #149219: pGBW-m4046683
Purpose: Yeast Expression plasmid for SARS-CoV-2 ORF10 protein
Depositing lab: Ginkgo Bioworks & Benjie Chen. Depositing organization: Ginkgo Bioworks.
Backbone
  Vector backbone: AmpR; 2u URA3
  Backbone size w/o insert (bp): 4078
  Vector type: Yeast Expression
  Selectable markers: URA3
Growth in bacteria
  Bacterial resistance: Ampicillin, 100 μg/mL
  Growth temperature: 37°C
  Growth strain: DH5alpha
  Copy number: High Copy
Gene/Insert
  Gene/Insert name: SARS-CoV-2 ORF10 protein
  Species: S. cerevisiae (budding yeast); Severe acute respiratory syndrome coronavirus 2
  Insert size (bp): 110
  Mutation: wt
  Entrez Gene: ORF10 (a.k.a. GU280_gp11)
  Promoter: pGAL1
  Cloning method: Unknown
Resource information
  A portion of this plasmid was derived from a plasmid made by: GinkgoBioworks
Depositor comments: NCBI Reference Sequence: YP_009725255.1. Created by gene synthesis with Not1 site. NGS used for QC was performed by Ginkgo and may not fully cover the entire plasmid.
How to cite: pGBW-m4046683 was a gift from Ginkgo Bioworks & Benjie Chen (Addgene plasmid # 149219 ; http://n2t.net/addgene:149219 ; RRID:Addgene_149219)
